Addgene plasmid #224478: p5E-mmCdh5pro (JDW 1239)
Purpose: Gateway compatible 5' entry clone containing the Murine Cdh5 promoter
Depositing lab: Joshua Wythe. Depositing organization: University of Virginia. Publication: MultiSite Assembly of Gateway Induced Clones (MAGIC): a flexible cloning toolbox for use in vertebrate model systems. Gillespie WB 3rd, Zhang Y, Ruiz OE, Cerda J 3rd, Ortiz-Guzman J, Sherman M, Turner WD, Largoza G, Mosser LE, Fujimoto E, Chien CB, Kwan KM, Arenkiel BR, Devine WP, Wythe JD. Development. 2025 Nov 15;152(22):dev204308. doi: 10.1242/dev.204308. Epub 2025 Nov 13. PubMed 41230856.
Backbone
  Vector backbone: pDONRP4-P1r
  Vector type: Mammalian Expression
Growth in bacteria
  Bacterial resistance: Kanamycin, 50 μg/mL
  Growth temperature: 37°C
  Growth strain: DH5alpha
  Copy number: High Copy
Gene/Insert
  Gene/Insert name: Cdh5 promoter
  Species: M. musculus (mouse)
  Cloning method: Gateway Cloning
Terms and licenses: Academic/Nonprofit Terms; Industry Terms: Not Available to Industry
Depositor comments: Please visit https://doi.org/10.1101/2024.07.13.603267 for bioRxiv preprint.
How to cite: p5E-mmCdh5pro (JDW 1239) was a gift from Joshua Wythe (Addgene plasmid # 224478 ; http://n2t.net/addgene:224478 ; RRID:Addgene_224478)
