[The description below was written by a language model from this plasmid's Addgene catalogue record and pLannotate feature annotations shown in this document.]
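Description:
p5E-mmCdh5pro (JDW 1239) is a Gateway 5' entry clone built in the pDONRP4-P1r donor backbone, carrying the mouse (M. musculus) Cdh5 promoter as its insert. Cdh5 encodes VE-cadherin, so this promoter is generally used to direct endothelial-restricted transcription. The catalogue lists the vector type as mammalian expression, but the plasmid itself is a promoter-only building block. The feature table shows no coding sequence, reporter or polyadenylation signal downstream of the insert, so it is not a finished expression construct. It is maintained in E. coli as a high-copy plasmid through a ColE1/pUC-type origin and selected with kanamycin via the aph(3')-Ia resistance gene.

In the 5,164 nt sequenced record, the promoter is not annotated by name. It presumably lies in the roughly 2.5 kb interval between the upstream recombination site and the downstream attR1 site. The upstream site is annotated as an attL1 fragment overlapping an attB4 core, which is consistent with the attL4 site expected in a 5' entry clone. A short match labelled as a Rosa26 right arm fragment falls inside this interval. It is probably an automated similarity hit within mouse genomic sequence, not a deliberate homology arm. The rrnB T1 and T2 terminators upstream of the cassette insulate it from read-through transcription in bacteria. The small lacI and lacZα fragments and the T7 promoter are backbone remnants. The plasmid belongs to a multisite Gateway cloning toolbox for vertebrate model systems. In an LR reaction it would be combined with middle and 3' entry clones and a destination vector, placing a chosen gene or reporter under Cdh5 promoter control.
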