Features (pLannotate 1.2.2; 11 found; start..end, strand, type, name):
    121..213     +  CDS            lacI (fragment): lac repressor; lacI; The lac repressor binds to the lac operator to inhibit transcription in E. coli. This inhibition can be relieved by adding lactose or isopropyl-β-D-thiogalactopyranoside (IPTG).
    268..295     -  terminator     rrnB T2 terminator: transcription terminator T2 from the E. coli rrnB gene
    427..470     +  terminator     rrnB T1 terminator: Escherichia coli rrnB; transcription terminator T1 from the E. coli rrnB gene
    517..553     -  CDS            lacZα (fragment): LacZα fragment of β-galactosidase; lacZ fragment
    592..677     +  protein_bind   attL1 (fragment): mutant version of attL; recombination site for the Gateway® LR reaction LR Clonase™
    668..688     +  protein_bind   attB4: mutant version of attB; core recombination site for the Gateway® BP reaction BP Clonase™
   2200..2359    +  misc_feature   Rosa26 right arm (fragment): right homology arm from intron 1 of the mouse Rosa26 gene (Soriano, 1999)
   3210..3333    +  protein_bind   attR1: mutant version of attR; recombination site for the Gateway® LR reaction LR Clonase™
   3406..3424    -  promoter       T7 promoter: promoter for bacteriophage T7 RNA polymerase
   3558..4367    +  CDS            KanR: aminoglycoside phosphotransferase; aph(3')-Ia; confers resistance to kanamycin in bacteria or G418 (Geneticin®) in eukaryotes
   4514..5102    +  rep_origin     ori: high-copy-number ColE1/pMB1/pBR322/pUC origin of replication
>Addgene plasmid #224478 | p5E-mmCdh5pro (JDW 1239) | addgene full sequence | sequence record 447202 | Addgene NGS Result
CTTTCCTGCGTTATCCCCTGATTCTGTGGATAACCGTATTACCGCCTTTGAGTGAGCTGATACCGCTCGC
CGCAGCCGAACGACCGAGCGCAGCGAGTCAGTGAGCGAGGAAGCGGAAGAGCGCCCAATACGCAAACCGC
CTCTCCCCGCGCGTTGGCCGATTCATTAATGCAGCTGGCACGACAGGTTTCCCGACTGGAAAGCGGGCAG
TGAGCGCAACGCAATTAATACGCGTACCGCTAGCCAGGAAGAGTTTGTAGAAACGCAAAAAGGCCATCCG
TCAGGATGGCCTTCTGCTTAGTTTGATGCCTGGCAGTTTATGGCGGGCGTCCTGCCCGCCACCCTCCGGG
CCGTTGCTTCACAACGTTCAAATCCGCTCCCGGCGGATTTGTCCTACTCAGGAGAGCGTTCACCGACAAA
CAACAGATAAAACGAAAGGCCCAGTCTTCCGACTGAGCCTTTCGTTTTATTTGATGCCTGGCAGTTCCCT
ACTCTCGCGTTAACGCTAGCATGGATGTTTTCCCAGTCACGACGTTGTAAAACGACGGCCAGTCTTAAGC
TCGGGCCCGAGTTAACGCTACCATGGAGCTCCAAATAATGATTTTATTTTGACTGATAGTGACCTGTTCG
TTGCAACAAATTGATAAGCAATGCTTTTTTATAATGCCAACTTTGTATAGAAAAGTTGCTCGAGGTCGAC
TCTAGTAGCAGAAACAAGGTCCTCTGGAAGAGCAACTGATGCTCTTAGGTACTGAAGCATCATCCTGCCC
CAGAGACCACTCGCATATGAAGCACACATATTCAGTCTGCCTTACTTGTGTTAATGATTGCCAGTGTCCC
TCTGACCTCCTAGCCCTGAAAAGTGTGGCCTGAAGGTCATTTCAGAGACGGGGAGAGCTGCTCAGAGAAG
CCAATCGGCGAGTCTAGGACACACAGACAGGATCTAGTCCCAGAGTTCGCTAGCCTAGGTGAGCGTCCCC
TGGCCCCTTATACCACTTCCTTCTCCAGCTTGCATCTAATCTGCTCTGGCAGACCATCGTGTTTCCTGTC
TTCCTGGCAGCCTCCAGCACGCTCAGTGCTACTCCCTGCGCATGCGCCCTCCTCCCAGTACCTTCTCTGA
CTCCAGTGGGCTTGGAGTGCGAGGAGGAAGGGTGAGGAAGGGGTGAAATCAGGTATTGGATCCACAGGGG
GTCTGAAGAGCACTAGCCTGGCCTTTTGGGACTGAACTTCTGCTATGAAGACCTCCACTGCCATCCCTGG
AGTCCGGGGCACATCCAAGGCTTGCCTGTCCATCGTTTACTGTTTACAGATGACAACAATGACTGTGTTC
GGGGCAGAAATATCCACCAGGGCTAGAGTACAAAAGGAGTTTGCATTGATGGCCGGACAGGCCCTGTCCC
TGGCAGCCTGCCAGCGCTGAGTATGAGACCCAGCGGGAAGTGCTACCCTGGCAGACGTGTCCACTGAGTA
CACAGACCACCAAGGCAGGCAGCTCTCGGGGAAGCTGTCTATGCTGGGCCAGCCCACCTTGAGGGCAGGG
AACAGAACAGATTGTGGCAGAGAGGAAAATGTGGAGCTTCTGTTTGTTCACAGACACACGCACTCGCCCA
CGCACGCACGCACGCACGCACGCACGCACGAATGCACGCACGCAGTAGTTGAATGCTATGGATTCCGCTC
AGAGCTGAGAACAGCCCCAGCGACAGTTCCCTGGCCTCTCTCCTTACTCTGATGTCCTCATCTGTCTTCA
CATGGTCTCAGGACGCTAATACTCCATCCTAATGTACACTCCTTTCCCTGGGCCTCCGTTCCAGTTCAGT
TCTCAGAGGACCTGGAGGGAGTGATTGGCTACACCAACTTTGCTTTCGTTCACCAAGCCCATGTCTCTAC
TTGGGTGTCTAATGGGCATCTCCAACATTACCTACCCCAAACAGAAAACCCTTTCTTCCCCCCACCACAC
CCCACCCTACCCCCACAGTATTTTCTCCATGCCCGGAAAGATCTGCTCTCTTATGGTCCCTCTTTGCCTC
ACTGAAAAGCAGGACAAGTTGGGGACTTCCCAAACTTTTATGCATGAAGAAACCCAGGCAATTTGCCAAA
AGGTACACTCTGGGGGTCTGTCATTTACTCTGAGCCAGAACCCTGAAATTTTTACTAACCCATCACATAA
TGAATGAAGAGAATCTTTTTCTTTTTTTTTTTTTTTCTTTTTTTTTGGTTTTTCGAGACAGGGTTTCTCT
GTATAGCCCTGGCTATCCTGGAACACACTCTGTAGACCAGGCTGGCCTCGAACTCAGAAATCCACCTGCC
TCTGCCTCCCGAGTGCTGGGATTAAAGGCGTGCGCCACCACGCCTGGCTGAATGAAGAGAATCTTGACCT
CATCTCCCCAGCCTCTTGGTCCTGAGGGACCCTGGTCTACCTACTGCTTTGCTGTCTTCTTAGCTCTTCT
TACTTTTTTGCTGACTCAGACCTATGGCTATCTCCATTATACAGATGAGGAGACTGAGGCATGGATCCCT
GGTTGGTCCATGGTCACGTGAAGCCCATCACCCAGTATTTGTAAAGTGAGATGGGCCAGGCTGGTACCTT
GGAACTGAAACTCACACTGCCCTACCTGGAAGAATCTGACAGGCAAAATCTGCTGCTGAAAGTGATTGTC
TGTCACGTTTCTCAGCTGCCCGACTCTGAGAACTCCACAGCCCCCTTTCGTTCCACCATACTACAGAGTC
GCCACGGAAAGCCGGCTCTGTGGAGAAGCTGAGGTAGCTGGGTTTCTGTCTGGGTTACTCTGTCCAGCGA
GGAAACAAGTACCTTAGACCCACTAAGCCTCTGCTTTCTGAACTGTAAAGTGGGGGATATGACACCTGCC
TCCCAGGGATGGCTGAATGCTCTGGCAGAAGCTTAGAGCCCCCACAGCTACCCCTAGGCTCACAGCTCCT
CCGATGAGACCTAGAATTGAGGTATGAGTTGAATACCCCAGGCAGGTCCAAGGCTTCCACGGGCCCAGGC
TGACCAAGCTGAGGCCGCCCACCGTAGGGCTTGCCTATCTGCAGGCAGCTCACAAAGGAACAATAACAGG
AAACCATCCCGAGGGGAAGTGGGCCAGGGCCAGTTGGAAAACCTGCCTCCCTCCCAGCCTGGGTGTGGCT
CCCCTCTCCCCTCCTGAGGCAATCAACTGTGCTCTCCACAAAGCTCGGCCCTGAATTCTCAAGTTTGTAC
AAAAAAGTTGAACGAGAAACGTAAAATGATATAAATATCAATATATTAAATTAGATTTTGCATAAAAAAC
AGACTACATAATACTGTAAAACACAACATATGCAGTCACTATGAACCAACTACTTAGATGGTATTAGTGA
CCTGTAGAATTCGAGCTCTAGAGCTGCAGGGCGGCCGCGATATCCCCTATAGTGAGTCGTATTACATGGT
CATAGCTGTTTCCTGGCAGCTCTGGCCCGTGTCTCAAAATCTCTGATGTTACATTGCACAAGATAAAAAT
ATATCATCATGAACAATAAAACTGTCTGCTTACATAAACAGTAATACAAGGGGTGTTATGAGCCATATTC
AACGGGAAACGTCGAGGCCGCGATTAAATTCCAACATGGATGCTGATTTATATGGGTATAAATGGGCTCG
CGATAATGTCGGGCAATCAGGTGCGACAATCTATCGCTTGTATGGGAAGCCCGATGCGCCAGAGTTGTTT
CTGAAACATGGCAAAGGTAGCGTTGCCAATGATGTTACAGATGAGATGGTCAGACTAAACTGGCTGACGG
AATTTATGCCTCTTCCGACCATCAAGCATTTTATCCGTACTCCTGATGATGCATGGTTACTCACCACTGC
GATCCCCGGAAAAACAGCATTCCAGGTATTAGAAGAATATCCTGATTCAGGTGAAAATATTGTTGATGCG
CTGGCAGTGTTCCTGCGCCGGTTGCATTCGATTCCTGTTTGTAATTGTCCTTTTAACAGCGATCGCGTAT
TTCGTCTCGCTCAGGCGCAATCACGAATGAATAACGGTTTGGTTGATGCGAGTGATTTTGATGACGAGCG
TAATGGCTGGCCTGTTGAACAAGTCTGGAAAGAAATGCATAAACTTTTGCCATTCTCACCGGATTCAGTC
GTCACTCATGGTGATTTCTCACTTGATAACCTTATTTTTGACGAGGGGAAATTAATAGGTTGTATTGATG
TTGGACGAGTCGGAATCGCAGACCGATACCAGGATCTTGCCATCCTATGGAACTGCCTCGGTGAGTTTTC
TCCTTCATTACAGAAACGGCTTTTTCAAAAATATGGTATTGATAATCCTGATATGAATAAATTGCAGTTT
CATTTGATGCTCGATGAGTTTTTCTAATCAGAATTGGTTAATTGGTTGTAACACTGGCAGAGCATTACGC
TGACTTGACGGGACGGCGCAAGCTCATGACCAAAATCCCTTAACGTGAGTTACGCGTCGTTCCACTGAGC
GTCAGACCCCGTAGAAAAGATCAAAGGATCTTCTTGAGATCCTTTTTTTCTGCGCGTAATCTGCTGCTTG
CAAACAAAAAAACCACCGCTACCAGCGGTGGTTTGTTTGCCGGATCAAGAGCTACCAACTCTTTTTCCGA
AGGTAACTGGCTTCAGCAGAGCGCAGATACCAAATACTGTTCTTCTAGTGTAGCCGTAGTTAGGCCACCA
CTTCAAGAACTCTGTAGCACCGCCTACATACCTCGCTCTGCTAATCCTGTTACCAGTGGCTGCTGCCAGT
GGCGATAAGTCGTGTCTTACCGGGTTGGACTCAAGACGATAGTTACCGGATAAGGCGCAGCGGTCGGGCT
GAACGGGGGGTTCGTGCACACAGCCCAGCTTGGAGCGAACGACCTACACCGAACTGAGATACCTACAGCG
TGAGCTATGAGAAAGCGCCACGCTTCCCGAAGGGAGAAAGGCGGACAGGTATCCGGTAAGCGGCAGGGTC
GGAACAGGAGAGCGCACGAGGGAGCTTCCAGGGGGAAACGCCTGGTATCTTTATAGTCCTGTCGGGTTTC
GCCACCTCTGACTTGAGCGTCGATTTTTGTGATGCTCGTCAGGGGGGCGGAGCCTATGGAAAAACGCCAG
CAACGCGGCCTTTTTACGGTTCCTGGCCTTTTGCTGGCCTTTTGCTCACATGTT
